>Addgene plasmid #172176 | pJH858 | addgene full sequence | sequence record 339055 | Addgene NGS Result
TCTCGATCCCGCGAAATTAATACGACTCACTATAGGGGAATTGTGAGCGGATAACAATTCCCCTCTAGAA
ATAATTTTGTTTAACTTTAAGAAGGAGATATACCATGGGCAGCAGCCATCATCATCATCATCACAGCAGC
GGCGAAAACCTGTATTTTCAGGGCATGATGGGCAGCAGCATGTCGGACTCAGAAGTCAATCAAGAAGCTA
AGCCAGAGGTCAAGCCAGAAGTCAAGCCTGAGACTCACATCAATTTAAAGGTGTCCGATGGGTCTTCAGA
GATCTTCTTCAAGATCAAAAAGACCACTCCTTTAAGAAGGCTGATGGAAGCGTTCGCTAAAAGACAGGGT
AAGGAAATGGACTCCTTAAGATTCTTGTACGACGGTATTAGAATTCAAGCTGATCAGACCCCTGAAGATT
TGGACATGGAGGATAACGATATTATTGAGGCTCACAGAGAACAGATTGGTGGTCATATGATTAAGAAGAT
GGCGACTGAAGATCTGGATCGTTTTGGCGAAAAAATTATTGAAGGATTTCAGTTATCTGACGACGATTTA
CGCGCTTTGCTTAGCCTGGAATCGGAAGAAGAATTGGAAAAGCTGTATTACGTCGCACGTAAAGTACGCA
ACCATTACTTTGGAAATCGCGTATTCCTGTCATGTTTTATCTACTTCAGCACATACTGCAAAAACCAATG
TGCGTTTTGCTATTATAACTGCAAAAACAAGATTAACCGCTATCGTTTGTCCCGCGAAGAAATCAAAGAG
ACTTGCAAGGCCCTTAAAGGTGCGGGTTTCCATATGATTGATCTGACTATGGGGGAGGATCCCTATTATT
ACAAGGAACCTGATCGCTTCGTGGAGCTGGTCCAAATGGTTAAGAATGAGCTTGGACTTCCAATCATGAT
TTCGCCAGGAGTAATGGATAATGCTACCCTTTTAAAAGCACGCGAAAAGGGAGCTAATTTCTTCGCCTTA
TATCAAGAAACCTATGATCAAGAGTTGTACAAGAAGTTGCGCGTAGGTCAGTCGTTCAAGAGGCGCTACA
ATACTCGTCGTTTTGCTAAAGAACAAGGGTATTGCATTGAAGACGGTATCTTAACGGGAGTCGGGAACGA
TATCGAGTCAACGATCAAATCTTTACGCGGCATGAAATCAAATGATCCCGACATGGTTCGCGTGATGACT
TTCTTACCCCAGGAAGGAACTCCCCTTGAGCGTTTTAAGGACAATAGTAACCTGAGCGAACTGAAAATCA
TTGCGATCTTGCGTCTGATCTTTCCGAAGTGCTTAATCCCCGCGTCGTTGGACCTGGAAGGGATCGACGG
GATGGTACACCGTCTTAACGCAGGTGCTAATATCGTGACTAGCATCCTTCCTAGTGATTCAAAACTTGAG
GGAGTTGCTAACTACGATCGTGACCTGGAAGAGCGCGACCGCGACATTAAAAGCGTCATCAAGCGCCTTG
AGGGAATGGGCATGGAACCAGCGCCACAGGCGGAATTCGAGACTGTACTGCGCTGCTAATAACAAAGCCC
GAAAGGAAGCTGAGTTGGCTGCTGCCACCGCTGAGCAATAACTAGCATAACCCCTTGGGGCCTCTAAACG
GGTCTTGAGGGGTTTTTTGCTGAAAGGAGGAACTATATCCGGATTGGCGAATGGG
[124 nt withheld, positions 1666-1789]
C
[91 nt withheld, positions 1791-1881]
A
[49 nt withheld, positions 1883-1931]
CCTTTGACGTTGGAGTCCACGTTCTTT
[37 nt withheld, positions 1959-1995]
ACCCTATCTCGGTCTATTCTTTTGATTTATAAGGGATTTTGCCGATTTCGGCCTATTGGTTAAAAAATGA
GCTGATTTAACAAAAATTTAACGCGAATTTTAACAAAATATTAACGCTTACAATTTAGGTGGCACTTTTC
GGGGAAATGTGCGCGGAACCCCTATTTGTTTATTTTTCTAAATACATTCAAATATGTATCCGCTCATGAA
TTAATTCTTAGAAAAACTCATCGAGCATCAAATGAAACTGCAATTTATTCATATCAGGATTATCAATACC
ATATTTTTGAAAAAGCCGTTTCTGTAATGAAGGAGAAAACTCACCGAGGCAGTTCCATAGGATGGCAAGA
TCCTGGTATCGGTCTGCGATTCCGACTCGTCCAACATCAATACAACCTATTAATTTCCCCTCGTCAAAAA
TAAGGTTATCAAGTGAGAAATCACCATGAGTGACGACTGAATCCGGTGAGAATGGCAAAAGTTTATGCAT
TTCTTTCCAGACTTGTTCAACAGGCCAGCCATTACGCTCGTCATCAAAATCACTCGCATCAACCAAACCG
TTATTCATTCGTGATTGCGCCTGAGCGAGACGAAATACGCGATCGCTGTTAAAAGGACAATTACAAACAG
GAATCGAATGCAACCGGCGCAGGAACACTGCCAGCGCATCAACAATATTTTCACCTGAATCAGGATATTC
TTCTAATACCTGGAATGCTGTTTTCCCGGGGATCGCAGTGGTGAGTAACCATGCATCATCAGGAGTACGG
ATAAAATGCTTGATGGTCGGAAGAGGCATAAATTCCGTCAGCCAGTTTAGTCTGACCATCTCATCTGTAA
CATCATTGGCAACGCTACCTTTGCCATGTTTCAGAAACAACTCTGGCGCATCGGGCTTCCCATACAATCG
ATAGATTGTCGCACCTGATTGCCCGACATTATCGCGAGCCCATTTATACCCATATAAATCAGCATCCATG
TTGGAATTTAATCGCGGCCTAGAGCAAGACGTTTCCCGTTGAATATGGCTCATAACACCCCTTGTATTAC
TGTTTATGTAAGCAGACAGTTTTATTGTTCATGACCAAAATCCCTTAACGTGAGTTTTCGTTCCACTGAG
CGTCAGACCCCGTAGAAAAGATCAAAGGATCTTCTTGAGATCCTTTTTTTCTGCGCGTAATCTGCTGCTT
GCAAACAAAAAAACCACCGCTACCAGCGGTGGTTTGTTTGCCGGATCAAGAGCTACCAACTCTTTTTCCG
AAGGTAACTGGCTTCAGCAGAGCGCAGATACCAAATACTGTCCTTCTAGTGTAGCCGTAGTTAGGCCACC
ACTTCAAGAACTCTGTAGCACCGCCTACATACCTCGCTCTGCTAATCCTGTTACCAGTGGCTGCTGCCAG
TGGCGATAAGTCGTGTCTTACCGGGTTGGACTCAAGACGATAGTTACCGGATAAGGCGCAGCGGTCGGGC
TGAACGGGGGGTTCGTGCACACAGCCCAGCTTGGAGCGAACGACCTACACCGAACTGAGATACCTACAGC
GTGAGCTATGAGAAAGCGCCACGCTTCCCGAAGGGAGAAAGGCGGACAGGTATCCGGTAAGCGGCAGGGT
CGGAACAGGAGAGCGCACGAGGGAGCTTCCAGGGGGAAACGCCTGGTATCTTTATAGTCCTGTCGGGTTT
CGCCACCTCTGACTTGAGCGTCGATTTTTGTGATGCTCGTCAGGGGGGCGGAGCCTATGGAAAAACGCCA
GCAACGCGGCCTTTTTACGGTTCCTGGCCTTTTGCTGGCCTTTTGCTCACATGTTCTTTCCTGCGTTATC
CCCTGATTCTGTGGATAACCGTATTACCGCCTTTGAGTGAGCTGATACCGCTCGCCGCAGCCGAACGACC
GAGCGCAGCGAGTCAGTGAGCGAGGAAGCGGAAGAGCGCCTGATGCGGTATTTTCTCCTTACGCATCTGT
GCGGTATTTCACACCGCAATGGTGCACTCTCAGTACAATCTGCTCTGATGCCGCATAGTTAAGCCAGTAT
ACACTCCGCTATCGCTACGTGACTGGGTCATGGCTGCGCCCCGACACCCGCCAACACCCGCTGACGCGCC
CTGACGGGCTTGTCTGCTCCCGGCATCCGCTTACAGACAAGCTGTGACCGTCTCCGGGAGCTGCATGTGT
CAGAGGTTTTCACCGTCATCACCGAAACGCGCGAGGCAGCTGCGGTAAAGCTCATCAGCGTGGTCGTGAA
GCGATTCACAGATGTCTGCCTGTTCATCCGCGTCCAGCTCGTTGAGTTTCTCCAGAAGCGTTAATGTCTG
GCTTCTGATAAAGCGGGCCATGTTAAGGGCGGTTTTTTCCTGTTTGGTCACTGATGCCTCCGTGTAAGGG
GGATTTCTGTTCATGGGGGTAATGATACCGATGAAACGAGAGAGGATGCTCACGATACGGGTTACTGATG
ATGAACATGCCCGGTTACTGGAACGTTGTGAGGGTAAACAACTGGCGGTATGGATGCGGCGGGACCAGAG
AAAAATCACTCAGGGTCAATGCCAGCGCTTCGTTAATACAGATGTAGGTGTTCCACAGGGTAGCCAGCAG
CATCCTGCGATGCAGATCCGGAACATAATGGTGCAGGGCGCTGACTTCCGCGTTTCCAGACTTTACGAAA
CACGGAAACCGAAGACCATTCATGTTGTTGCTCAGGTCGCAGACGTTTTGCAGCAGCAGTCGCTTCACGT
TCGCTCGCGTATCGGTGATTCATTCTGCTAACCAGTAAGGCAACCCCGCCAGCCTAGCCGGGTCCTCAAC
GACAGGAGCACGATCATGCGCACCCGTGGGGCCGCCATGCCGGCGATAATGGCCTGCTTCTCGCCGAAAC
GTTTGGTGGCGGGACCAGTGACGAAGGCTTGAGCGAGGGCGTGCAAGATTCCGAATACCGCAAGCGACAG
GCCGATCATCGTCGCGCTCCAGCGAAAGCGGTCCTCGCCGAAAATGACCCAGAGCGCTGCCGGCACCTGT
CCTACGAGTTGCATGATAAAGAAGACAGTCATAAGTGCGGCGACGATAGTCATGCCCCGCGCCCACCGGA
AGGAGCTGACTGGGTTGAAGGCTCTCAAGGGCATCGGTCGAGATCCCGGTGCCTAATGAGTGAGCTAACT
TACATTAATTGCGTTGCGCTCACTGCCCGCTTTCCAGTCGGGAAACCTGTCGTGCCAGCTGCATTAATGA
ATCGGCCAACGCGCGGGGAGAGGCGGTTTGCGTATTGGGCGCCAGGGTGGTTTTTCTTTTCACCAGTGAG
ACGGGCAACAGCTGATTGCCCTTCACCGCCTGGCCCTGAGAGAGTTGCAGCAAGCGGTCCACGCTGGTTT
GCCCCAGCAGGCGAAAATCCTGTTTGATGGTGGTTAACGGCGGGATATAACATGAGCTGTCTTCGGTATC
GTCGTATCCCACTACCGAGATATCCGCACCAACGCGCAGCCCGGACTCGGTAATGGCGCGCATTGCGCCC
AGCGCCATCTGATCGTTGGCAACCAGCATCGCAGTGGGAACGATGCCCTCATTCAGCATTTGCATGGTTT
GTTGAAAACCGGACATGGCACTCCAGTCGCCTTCCCGTTCCGCTATCGGCTGAATTTGATTGCGAGTGAG
ATATTTATGCCAGCCAGCCAGACGCAGACGCGCCGAGACAGAACTTAATGGGCCCGCTAACAGCGCGATT
TGCTGGTGACCCAATGCGACCAGATGCTCCACGCCCAGTCGCGTACCGTCTTCATGGGAGAAAATAATAC
TGTTGATGGGTGTCTGGTCAGAGACATCAAGAAATAACGCCGGAACATTAGTGCAGGCAGCTTCCACAGC
AATGGCATCCTGGTCATCCAGCGGATAGTTAATGATCAGCCCACTGACGCGTTGCGCGAGAAGATTGTGC
ACCGCCGCTTTACAGGCTTCGACGCCGCTTCGTTCTACCATCGACACCACCACGCTGGCACCCAGTTGAT
CGGCGCGAGATTTAATCGCCGCGACAATTTGCGACGGCGCGTGCAGGGCCAGACTGGAGGTGGCAACGCC
AATCAGCAACGACTGTTTGCCCGCCAGTTGTTGTGCCACGCGGTTGGGAATGTAATTCAGCTCCGCCATC
GCCGCTTCCACTTTTTCCCGCGTTTTCGCAGAAACGTGGCTGGCCTGGTTCACCACGCGGGAAACGGTCT
GATAAGAGACACCGGCATACTCTGCGACATCGTATAACGTTACTGGTTTCACATTCACCACCCTGAATTG
ACTCTCTTCCGGGCGCTATCATGCCATACCGCGAAAGGTTTTGCGCCATTCGATGGTGTCCGGGATCTCG
ACGCTCTCCCTTATGCGACTCCTGCATTAGGAAGCAGCCCAGTAGTAGGTTGAGGCCGTTGAGCACCGCC
GCCGCAAGGAATGGTGCATGCAAGGAGATGGCGCCCAACAGTCCCCCGGCCACGGGGCCTGCCACCATAC
CCACGCCGAAACAAGCGCTCATGAGCCCGAAGTGGCGAGCCCGATCTTCCCCATCGGTGATGTCGGCGAT
ATAGGCGCCAGCAACCGCACCTGTGGCGCCGGTGATGCCGGCCACGATGCGTCCGGCGTAGAGGATCGAG
A
Features (pLannotate 1.2.2; 21 found; start..end, strand, type, name):
     18..36      +  promoter       T7 promoter: promoter for bacteriophage T7 RNA polymerase
     37..61      +  protein_bind   lac operator: The lac repressor binds to the lac operator to inhibit transcription in E. coli. This inhibition can be relieved by adding lactose or isopropyl-β-D-thiogalactopyranoside (IPTG). lac repressor encoded by lacI
     76..98      +  RBS            RBS: efficient ribosome binding site from bacteriophage T7 gene 10 (Olins and Rangwala, 1989)
    117..133     +  CDS            capTEV™ (fragment): composite tag for in vivo biotinylation, TEV protease cleavage, and 6xHis tagging
    144..164     +  CDS            TEV site: tobacco etch virus (TEV) protease recognition and cleavage site
    180..473     +  CDS            SUMO: cleavable ubiquitin-like protein tag; S. cerevisiae SMT3 (truncated)
    477..1526    +  CDS            pylB: PYLB_METAC - Experimental evidence at protein level: Swiss-Prot protein existence level 1. Catalyzes the isomerization of L-lysine to (2R,3R)-3- methylornithine via a radical-based mechanism (Probable). Is required for the biosynthesis of pyrrolysine. From Methanosarcina acetivorans (strain ATCC 35395 / DSM 2834 / JCM 12185 / C2A).
   1530..1574    +  CDS            SET1 (fragment): solubility-enhancement tag derived from T7 phage gene 10B
   1582..1629    +  terminator     T7 terminator: transcription terminator for bacteriophage T7 RNA polymerase
   1666..2094    +  rep_origin     f1 ori (sequence partly withheld): f1 bacteriophage origin of replication; arrow indicates direction of (+) strand synthesis
   2147..2204    +  promoter       AmpR promoter (fragment): bla
   2213..3028    -  CDS            KanR: aminoglycoside phosphotransferase; aph(3')-Ia; confers resistance to kanamycin in bacteria or G418 (Geneticin®) in eukaryotes
   3150..3738    +  rep_origin     ori: high-copy-number ColE1/pMB1/pBR322/pUC origin of replication
   3924..4063    -  misc_feature   bom: basis of mobility region from pBR322
   4165..4356    -  CDS            rop: Rop protein, which maintains plasmids at low copy number; rop
   4373..4753    +  CDS            YPB1_ECOLX: Protein predicted: Swiss-Prot protein existence level 4. From Escherichia coli.
   4825..5116    -  CDS            TcR (fragment): tetracycline efflux protein; tet; confers resistance to tetracycline
   5131..5152    -  protein_bind   CAP binding site: CAP binding activates transcription in the presence of cAMP. E. coli catabolite activator protein
   5165..6247    -  CDS            lacI: lac repressor; lacI; The lac repressor binds to the lac operator to inhibit transcription in E. coli. This inhibition can be relieved by adding lactose or isopropyl-β-D-thiogalactopyranoside (IPTG).
   6248..6325    -  promoter       lacI promoter: lacI
   6333..6612    -  CDS            TcR (fragment): tetracycline efflux protein; tet; confers resistance to tetracycline
