[The description below was written by a language model from this plasmid's Addgene catalogue record and pLannotate feature annotations shown in this document.]
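Description:
pJH858 is a bacterial expression plasmid of about 6.6 kb, built on a pET28a-type framework (the catalogue lists the backbone as pBR322) for overexpression and purification of a PylB variant in E. coli. It replicates from a ColE1/pBR322-family origin and retains the bom mobility region and the rop gene. The catalogue nevertheless lists it as high copy, although rop normally restrains copy number. Selection is by kanamycin through an aph(3')-Ia resistance gene. An f1 phage origin is also present, and the short tetracycline-resistance fragments and a predicted E. coli open reading frame appear to be non-functional pBR322-derived remnants.

The expression cassette is driven by a T7 promoter followed immediately by a lac operator and the T7 gene 10 ribosome binding site, and it ends at a T7 terminator. A plasmid-borne lacI gene with its own promoter supplies repressor, so transcription requires a host that provides T7 RNA polymerase and is induced with IPTG or lactose. The open reading frame encodes an N-terminal His6 tag (annotated as a fragment of a composite tag), a TEV protease cleavage site, a yeast SMT3-derived SUMO domain and then PylB. This arrangement allows metal-affinity purification, and the fusion partner can be removed proteolytically. PylB is the radical enzyme that isomerises L-lysine to 3-methylornithine in pyrrolysine biosynthesis, and the annotation matches it to the Methanosarcina acetivorans protein. The insert is a synthetic "deopt" coding sequence designated 3f2. It carries the substitutions N61S, E84K, E122K, E178K, G188R and E251D, and the associated work used phage-assisted directed evolution of the pyrrolysine pathway. A short solubility-tag fragment annotated after pylB is not mentioned in the catalogue entry, and the record does not show whether it is translated.
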