Addgene plasmid #172176: pJH858
Purpose: PylB overexpression and purification
Depositing lab: Matthew Bennett. Depositing organization: Rice University. Publication: Improved pyrrolysine biosynthesis through phage assisted non-continuous directed evolution of the complete pathway. Ho JML, Miller CA, Smith KA, Mattia JR, Bennett MR. Nat Commun. 2021 Jun 24;12(1):3914. doi: 10.1038/s41467-021-24183-9. PubMed 34168131.
Backbone
  Vector backbone: pBR322
  Vector type: Bacterial Expression
Growth in bacteria
  Bacterial resistance: Kanamycin, 50 μg/mL
  Growth temperature: 37°C
  Growth strain: NEB Stable
  Copy number: High Copy
Gene/Insert
  Gene/Insert name: PT7/Lac-[His6-TEV-SUMO-PylB.3f2deopt]
  Species: Synthetic
  Mutation: pET28a_LacI_PT7/Lac-[His6-TEV-SUMO-PylBdeopt(N61S, E84K, E122K, E178K, G188R, E251D)]
  Cloning method: Gibson Cloning
Terms and licenses: Academic/Nonprofit Terms; Industry Terms: Not Available to Industry
How to cite: pJH858 was a gift from Matthew Bennett (Addgene plasmid # 172176 ; http://n2t.net/addgene:172176 ; RRID:Addgene_172176)
